>Addgene plasmid #11777 | pLVPT-rtTR-KRAB | depositor full sequence | sequence record 7058 | Author sequence
TTGGAAGGGCTAATTCACTCCCAAAGAAGACAAGATATCCTTGATCTGTGGATCTACCACACACAAGGCT
ACTTCCCTGATTAGCAGAACTACACACCAGGGCCAGGGGTCAGATATCCACTGACCTTTGGATGGTGCTA
CAAGCTAGTACCAGTTGAGCCAGATAAGGTAGAAGAGGCCAATAAAGGAGAGAACACCAGCTTGTTACAC
CCTGTGAGCCTGCATGGGATGGATGACCCGGAGAGAGAAGTGTTAGAGTGGAGGTTTGACAGCCGCCTAG
CATTTCATCACGTGGCCCGAGAGCTGCATCCGGAGTACTTCAAGAACTGCTGATATCGAGCTTGCTACAA
GGGACTTTCCGCTGGGGACTTTCCAGGGAGGCGTGGCCTGGGCGGGACTGGGGAGTGGCGAGCCCTCAGA
TCCTGCATATAAGCAGCTGCTTTTTGCCTGTACTGGGTCTCTCTGGTTAGACCAGATCTGAGCCTGGGAG
CTCTCTGGCTAACTAGGGAACCCACTGCTTAAGCCTCAATAAAGCTTGCCTTGAGTGCTTCAAGTAGTGT
GTGCCCGTCTGTTGTGTGACTCTGGTAACTAGAGATCCCTCAGACCCTTTTAGTCAGTGTGGAAAATCTC
TAGCAGTGGCGCCCGAACAGGGACTTGAAAGCGAAAGGGAAACCAGAGGAGCTCTCTCGACGCAGGACTC
GGCTTGCTGAAGCGCGCACGGCAAGAGGCGAGGGGCGGCGACTGGTGAGTACGCCAAAAATTTTGACTAG
CGGAGGCTAGAAGGAGAGAGATGGGTGCGAGAGCGTCAGTATTAAGCGGGGGAGAATTAGATCGCGATGG
GAAAAAATTCGGTTAAGGCCAGGGGGAAAGAAAAAATATAAATTAAAACATATAGTATGGGCAAGCAGGG
AGCTAGAACGATTCGCAGTTAATCCTGGCCTGTTAGAAACATCAGAAGGCTGTAGACAAATACTGGGACA
GCTACAACCATCCCTTCAGACAGGATCAGAAGAACTTAGATCATTATATAATACAGTAGCAACCCTCTAT
TGTGTGCATCAAAGGATAGAGATAAAAGACACCAAGGAAGCTTTAGACAAGATAGAGGAAGAGCAAAACA
AAAGTAAGACCACCGCACAGCAAGCGGCCGCTGATCTTCAGACCTGGAGGAGGAGATATGAGGGACAATT
GGAGAAGTGAATTATATAAATATAAAGTAGTAAAAATTGAACCATTAGGAGTAGCACCCACCAAGGCAAA
GAGAAGAGTGGTGCAGAGAGAAAAAAGAGCAGTGGGAATAGGAGCTTTGTTCCTTGGGTTCTTGGGAGCA
GCAGGAAGCACTATGGGCGCAGCCTCAATGACGCTGACGGTACAGGCCAGACAATTATTGTCTGGTATAG
TGCAGCAGCAGAACAATTTGCTGAGGGCTATTGAGGCGCAACAGCATCTGTTGCAACTCACAGTCTGGGG
CATCAAGCAGCTCCAGGCAAGAATCCTGGCTGTGGAAAGATACCTAAAGGATCAACAGCTCCTGGGGATT
TGGGGTTGCTCTGGAAAACTCATTTGCACCACTGCTGTGCCTTGGAATGCTAGTTGGAGTAATAAATCTC
TGGAACAGATTGGAATCACACGACCTGGATGGAGTGGGACAGAGAAATTAACAATTACACAAGCTTAATA
CACTCCTTAATTGAAGAATCGCAAAACCAGCAAGAAAAGAATGAACAAGAATTATTGGAATTAGATAAAT
GGGCAAGTTTGTGGAATTGGTTTAACATAACAAATTGGCTGTGGTATATAAAATTATTCATAATGATAGT
AGGAGGCTTGGTAGGTTTAAGAATAGTTTTTGCTGTACTTTCTATAGTGAATAGAGTTAGGCAGGGATAT
TCACCATTATCGTTTCAGACCCACCTCCCAACCCCGAGGGGACCCGACAGGCCCGAAGGAATAGAAGAAG
AAGGTGGAGAGAGAGACAGAGACAGATCCATTCGATTAGTGAACGGATCTCGACGGTATCGGTTAACTTT
TAAAAGAAAAGGGGGGATTGGGGGGTACAGTGCAGGGGAAAGAATAGTAGACATAATAGCAACAGACATA
CAAACTAAAGAATTACAAAAACAAATTACAAAAATTCAAAATTTTATCGATCACGAGACTAGCCTCGACG
ATGGTCGAGTACCGGGTAGGGGAGGCGCTTTTCCCAAGGCAGTCTGGAGCATGCGCTTTAGCAGCCCCGC
TGGGCACTTGGCGCTACACAAGTGGCCTCTGGCCTCGCACACATTCCACATCCACCGGTAGGCGCCAACC
GGCTCCGTTCTTTGGTGGCCCCTTCGCGCCACCTTCTACTCCTCCCCTAGTCAGGAAGTTCCCCCCCGCC
CCGCAGCTCGCGTCGTGCAGGACGTGACAAATGGAAGTAGCACGTCTCACTAGTCTCGTGCAGATGGACA
GCACCGCTGAGCAATGGAAGCGGGTAGGCCTTTGGGGCAGCGGCCAATAGCAGCTTTGCTCCTTCGCTTT
CTGGGCTCAGAGGCTGGGAAGGGGTGGGTCCGGGGGCGGGCTCAGGGGCGGGCTCAGGGGCGGGGCGGGC
GCCCGAAGGTCCTCCGGAGGCCCGGCATTCTGCACGCTTCAAAAGCGCACGTCTGCCGCGCTGTTCTCCT
CTTCCTCATCTCCGGGCCTTTCGACCTCTAGCGGGATCCAGGCCTAAGCTTACGCGTCCTAGCGCTACCG
GTCGCCACCATGGTGAGCAAGGGCGAGGAGCTGTTCACCGGGGTGGTGCCCATCCTGGTCGAGCTGGACG
GCGACGTAAACGGCCACAAGTTCAGCGTGTCCGGCGAGGGCGAGGGCGATGCCACCTACGGCAAGCTGAC
CCTGAAGTTCATCTGCACCACCGGCAAGCTGCCCGTGCCCTGGCCCACCCTCGTGACCACCCTGACCTAC
GGCGTGCAGTGCTTCAGCCGCTACCCCGACCACATGAAGCAGCACGACTTCTTCAAGTCCGCCATGCCCG
AAGGCTACGTCCAGGAGCGCACCATCTTCTTCAAGGACGACGGCAACTACAAGACCCGCGCCGAGGTGAA
GTTCGAGGGCGACACCCTGGTGAACCGCATCGAGCTGAAGGGCATCGACTTCAAGGAGGACGGCAACATC
CTGGGGCACAAGCTGGAGTACAACTACAACAGCCACAACGTCTATATCATGGCCGACAAGCAGAAGAACG
GCATCAAGGTGAACTTCAAGATCCGCCACAACATCGAGGACGGCAGCGTGCAGCTCGCCGACCACTACCA
GCAGAACACCCCCATCGGCGACGGCCCCGTGCTGCTGCCCGACAACCACTACCTGAGCACCCAGTCCGCC
CTGAGCAAAGACCCCAACGAGAAGCGCGATCACATGGTCCTGCTGGAGTTCGTGACCGCCGCCGGGATCA
CTCTCGGCATGGACGAGCTGTACAAGTCCGGACTCAGATCTCGATAGCTAGTAGCTAGCTAGCTAGTCGA
GCTCAACTTCGAATTCCCGGGCTGCAGGAATTCCGCCCCCCCCCCCCTAACGTTACTGGCCGAAGCCGCT
TGGAATAAGGCCGGTGTGCGTTTGTCTATATGTTATTTTCCACCATATTGCCGTCTTTTGGCAATGTGAG
GGCCCGGAAACCTGGCCCTGTCTTCTTGACGAGCATTCCTAGGGGTCTTTCCCCTCTCGCCAAAGGAATG
CAAGGTCTGTTGAATGTCGTGAAGGAAGCAGTTCCTCTGGAAGCTTCTTGAAGACAAACAACGTCTGTAG
CGACCCTTTGCAGGCAGCGGAACCCCCCACCTGGCGACAGGTGCCTCTGCGGCCAAAAGCCACGTGTATA
AGATACACCTGCAAAGGCGGCACAACCCCAGTGCCACGTTGTGAGTTGGATAGTTGTGGAAAGAGTCAAA
TGGCTCTCCTCAAGCGTATTCAACAAGGGGCTGAAGGATGCCCAGAAGGTACCCCATTGTATGGGATCTG
ATCTGGGGCCTCGGTGCACATGCTTTACATGTGTTTAGTCGAGGTTAAAAAACGTCTAGGCCCCCCGAAC
CACGGGGACGTGGTTTTCCTTTGAAAAACACGATGATAATACCATGGCTAGATTAGATAAAAGTAAAGTG
ATTAACAGCGCATTAGAGCTGCTTAATGAGGTCGGAATCGAAGGTTTAACAACCCGTAAACTCGCCCAGA
AGCTTGGTGTAGAGCAGCCTACACTGTATTGGCATGTAAAAAATAAGCGGGCTTTGCTCGACGCCTTAGC
CATTGAGATGTTAGATAGGCACCATACTCACTTTTGCCCTTTAAAAGGGGAAAGCTGGCAAGATTTTTTA
CGCAATAACGCTAAAAGTTTTAGATGTGCTTTACTAAGTCATCGCAATGGAGCAAAAGTACATTCAGATA
CACGGCCTACAGAAAAACAGTATGAAACTCTCGAAAATCAATTAGCCTTTTTATGCCAACAAGGTTTTTC
ACTAGAGAACGCGTTATATGCACTCAGCGCTGTGGGGCATTTTACTTTAGGTTGCGTATTGGAAGATCAA
GAGCATCAAGTCGCTAAAGAAGAAAGGGAAACACCTACTACTGATAGTATGCCGCCATTATTACGACAAG
CTATCGAATTATTTGATCACCAAGGTGCAGAGCCAGCCTTCTTATTCGGCCTTGAATTGATCATATGCGG
ATTAGAAAAACAACTTAAATGTGAAAGTGGGTCGCCAAAAAAGAAGAGAAAGGTCGACGGCGGTGGTGCT
TTGTCTCCTCAGCACTCTGCTGTCACTCAAGGAAGTATCATCAAGAACAAGGAGGGCATGGATGCTAAGT
CACTAACTGCCTGGTCCCGGACACTGGTGACCTTCAAGGATGTATTTGTGGACTTCACCAGGGAGGAGTG
GAAGCTGCTGGACACTGCTCAGCAGATCGTGTACAGAAATGTGATGCTGGAGAACTATAAGAACCTGGTT
TCCTTGGGTTATCAGCTTACTAAGCCAGATGTGATCCTCCGGTTGGAGAAGGGAGAAGAGCCCTGGCTGG
TGGAGAGAGAAATTCACCAAGAGACCCATCCTGATTCAGAGACTGCATTTGAAATCAAATCATCAGTTTA
AGGATCTCGACTAGCTAGTAGCTAGCTAGCTAGTCGAGCTCAACTTCGAATTCGATATCAAGCTTATCGC
GATACCGTCGACCTCGACTAGTCATATGATAATCAACCTCTGGATTACAAAATTTGTGAAAGATTGACTG
GTATTCTTAACTATGTTGCTCCTTTTACGCTATGTGGATACGCTGCTTTAATGCCTTTGTATCATGCTAT
TGCTTCCCGTATGGCTTTCATTTTCTCCTCCTTGTATAAATCCTGGTTGCTGTCTCTTTATGAGGAGTTG
TGGCCCGTTGTCAGGCAACGTGGCGTGGTGTGCACTGTGTTTGCTGACGCAACCCCCACTGGTTGGGGCA
TTGCCACCACCTGTCAGCTCCTTTCCGGGACTTTCGCTTTCCCCCTCCCTATTGCCACGGCGGAACTCAT
CGCCGCCTGCCTTGCCCGCTGCTGGACAGGGGCTCGGCTGTTGGGCACTGACAATTCCGTGGTGTTGTCG
GGGAAGCTGACGTCCTTTCCATGGCTGCTCGCCTGTGTTGCCACCTGGATTCTGCGCGGGACGTCCTTCT
GCTACGTCCCTTCGGCCCTCAATCCAGCGGACCTTCCTTCCCGCGGCCTGCTGCCGGCTCTGCGGCCTCT
TCCGCGTCTTCGCCTTCGCCCTCAGACGAGTCGGATCTCCCTTTGGGCCGCCTCCCCGCATCGGTACGTA
TGGCCAGGTACCTTTAAGACCAATGACTTACAAGGCAGCTGTAGATCTTAGCCACTTTTTAAAAGAAAAG
GGGGGACTGGAAGGGCTAATTCACTCCCAACGAAGACAAGATCTCGAGTTTACCACTCCCTATCAGTGAT
AGAGAAAAGTGAAAGTCGAGTTTACCACTCCCTATCAGTGATAGAGAAAAGTGAAAGTCGAGTTTACCAC
TCCCTATCAGTGATAGAGAAAAGTGAAAGTCGAGTTTACCACTCCCTATCAGTGATAGAGAAAAGTGAAA
GTCGAGTTTACCACTCCCTATCAGTGATAGAGAAAAGTGAAAGTCGAGTTTACCACTCCCTATCAGTGAT
AGAGAAAAGTGAAAGTCGAGTTTACCACTCCCTATCAGTGATAGAGAAAAGTGAAAGTCGGATCTGCTTT
TTGCTTGTACTGGGTCTCTCTGGTTAGACCAGATCTGAGCCTGGGAGCTCTCTGGCTAACTAGGGAACCC
ACTGCTTAAGCCTCAATAAAGCTTGCCTTGAGTGCTTCAAGTAGTGTGTGCCCGTCTGTTGTGTGACTCT
GGTAACTAGAGATCCCTCAGACCCTTTTAGTCAGTGTGGAAAATCTCTAGCAGCATCTAGAATTAATTCC
GTGTATTCTATAGTGTCACCTAAATCGTATGTGTATGATACATAAGGTTATGTATTAATTGTAGCCGCGT
TCTAACGACAATATGTACAAGCCTAATTGTGTAGCATCTGGCTTACTGAAGCAGACCCTATCATCTCTCT
CGTAAACTGCCGTCAGAGTCGGTTTGGTTGGACGAACCTTCTGAGTTTCTGGTAACGCCGTCCCGCACCC
GGAAATGGTCAGCGAACCAATCAGCAGGGTCATCGCTAGCCAGATCCTCTACGCCGGACGCATCGTGGCC
GGCATCACCGGCGCCACAGGTGCGGTTGCTGGCGCCTATATCGCCGACATCACCGATGGGGAAGATCGGG
CTCGCCACTTCGGGCTCATGAGCGCTTGTTTCGGCGTGGGTATGGTGGCAGGCCCCGTGGCCGGGGGACT
GTTGGGCGCCATCTCCTTGCATGCACCATTCCTTGCGGCGGCGGTGCTCAACGGCCTCAACCTACTACTG
GGCTGCTTCCTAATGCAGGAGTCGCATAAGGGAGAGCGTCGAATGGTGCACTCTCAGTACAATCTGCTCT
GATGCCGCATAGTTAAGCCAGCCCCGACACCCGCCAACACCCGCTGACGCGCCCTGACGGGCTTGTCTGC
TCCCGGCATCCGCTTACAGACAAGCTGTGACCGTCTCCGGGAGCTGCATGTGTCAGAGGTTTTCACCGTC
ATCACCGAAACGCGCGAGACGAAAGGGCCTCGTGATACGCCTATTTTTATAGGTTAATGTCATGATAATA
ATGGTTTCTTAGACGTCAGGTGGCACTTTTCGGGGAAATGTGCGCGGAACCCCTATTTGTTTATTTTTCT
AAATACATTCAAATATGTATCCGCTCATGAGACAATAACCCTGATAAATGCTTCAATAATATTGAAAAAG
GAAGAGTATGAGTATTCAACATTTCCGTGTCGCCCTTATTCCCTTTTTTGCGGCATTTTGCCTTCCTGTT
TTTGCTCACCCAGAAACGCTGGTGAAAGTAAAAGATGCTGAAGATCAGTTGGGTGCACGAGTGGGTTACA
TCGAACTGGATCTCAACAGCGGTAAGATCCTTGAGAGTTTTCGCCCCGAAGAACGTTTTCCAATGATGAG
CACTTTTAAAGTTCTGCTATGTGGCGCGGTATTATCCCGTATTGACGCCGGGCAAGAGCAACTCGGTCGC
CGCATACACTATTCTCAGAATGACTTGGTTGAGTACTCACCAGTCACAGAAAAGCATCTTACGGATGGCA
TGACAGTAAGAGAATTATGCAGTGCTGCCATAACCATGAGTGATAACACTGCGGCCAACTTACTTCTGAC
AACGATCGGAGGACCGAAGGAGCTAACCGCTTTTTTGCACAACATGGGGGATCATGTAACTCGCCTTGAT
CGTTGGGAACCGGAGCTGAATGAAGCCATACCAAACGACGAGCGTGACACCACGATGCCTGTAGCAATGG
CAACAACGTTGCGCAAACTATTAACTGGCGAACTACTTACTCTAGCTTCCCGGCAACAATTAATAGACTG
GATGGAGGCGGATAAAGTTGCAGGACCACTTCTGCGCTCGGCCCTTCCGGCTGGCTGGTTTATTGCTGAT
AAATCTGGAGCCGGTGAGCGTGGGTCTCGCGGTATCATTGCAGCACTGGGGCCAGATGGTAAGCCCTCCC
GTATCGTAGTTATCTACACGACGGGGAGTCAGGCAACTATGGATGAACGAAATAGACAGATCGCTGAGAT
AGGTGCCTCACTGATTAAGCATTGGTAACTGTCAGACCAAGTTTACTCATATATACTTTAGATTGATTTA
AAACTTCATTTTTAATTTAAAAGGATCTAGGTGAAGATCCTTTTTGATAATCTCATGACCAAAATCCCTT
AACGTGAGTTTTCGTTCCACTGAGCGTCAGACCCCGTAGAAAAGATCAAAGGATCTTCTTGAGATCCTTT
TTTTCTGCGCGTAATCTGCTGCTTGCAAACAAAAAAACCACCGCTACCAGCGGTGGTTTGTTTGCCGGAT
CAAGAGCTACCAACTCTTTTTCCGAAGGTAACTGGCTTCAGCAGAGCGCAGATACCAAATACTGTCCTTC
TAGTGTAGCCGTAGTTAGGCCACCACTTCAAGAACTCTGTAGCACCGCCTACATACCTCGCTCTGCTAAT
CCTGTTACCAGTGGCTGCTGCCAGTGGCGATAAGTCGTGTCTTACCGGGTTGGACTCAAGACGATAGTTA
CCGGATAAGGCGCAGCGGTCGGGCTGAACGGGGGGTTCGTGCACACAGCCCAGCTTGGAGCGAACGACCT
ACACCGAACTGAGATACCTACAGCGTGAGCATTGAGAAAGCGCCACGCTTCCCGAAGGGAGAAAGGCGGA
CAGGTATCCGGTAAGCGGCAGGGTCGGAACAGGAGAGCGCACGAGGGAGCTTCCAGGGGGAAACGCCTGG
TATCTTTATAGTCCTGTCGGGTTTCGCCACCTCTGACTTGAGCGTCGATTTTTGTGATGCTCGTCAGGGG
GGCGGAGCCTATGGAAAAACGCCAGCAACGCGGCCTTTTTACGGTTCCTGGCCTTTTGCTGGCCTTTTGC
TCACATGTTCTTTCCTGCGTTATCCCCTGATTCTGTGGATAACCGTATTACCGCCTTTGAGTGAGCTGAT
ACCGCTCGCCGCAGCCGAACGACCGAGCGCAGCGAGTCAGTGAGCGAGGAAGCGGAAGAGCGCCCAATAC
GCAAACCGCCTCTCCCCGCGCGTTGGCCGATTCATTAATGCAGCTGTGGAATGTGTGTCAGTTAGGGTGT
GGAAAGTCCCCAGGCTCCCCAGCAGGCAGAAGTATGCAAAGCATGCATCTCAATTAGTCAGCAACCAGGT
GTGGAAAGTCCCCAGGCTCCCCAGCAGGCAGAAGTATGCAAAGCATGCATCTCAATTAGTCAGCAACCAT
AGTCCCGCCCCTAACTCCGCCCATCCCGCCCCTAACTCCGCCCAGTTCCGCCCATTCTCCGCCCCATGGC
TGACTAATTTTTTTTATTTATGCAGAGGCCGAGGCCGCCTCGGCCTCTGAGCTATTCCAGAAGTAGTGAG
GAGGCTTTTTTGGAGGCCTAGGCTTTTGCAAAAAGCTTGGACACAAGACAGGCTTGCGAGATATGTTTGA
GAATACCACTTTATCCCGCGTCAGGGAGAGGCAGTGCGTAAAAAGACGCGGACTCATGTGAAATACTGGT
TTTTAGTGCGCCAGATCTCTATAATCTCGCGCAACCTATTTTCCCCTCGAACACTTTTTAAGCCGTAGAT
AAACAGGCTGGGACACTTCACATGAGCGAAAAATACATCGTCACCTGGGACATGTTGCAGATCCATGCAC
GTAAACTCGCAAGCCGACTGATGCCTTCTGAACAATGGAAAGGCATTATTGCCGTAAGCCGTGGCGGTCT
GTACCGGGTGCGTTACTGGCGCGTGAACTGGGTATTCGTCATGTCGATACCGTTTGTATTTCCAGCTACG
ATCACGACAACCAGCGCGAGCTTAAAGTGCTGAAACGCGCAGAAGGCGATGGCGAAGGCTTCATCGTTAT
TGATGACCTGGTGGATACCGGTGGTACTGCGGTTGCGATTCGTGAAATGTATCCAAAAGCGCACTTTGTC
ACCATCTTCGCAAAACCGGCTGGTCGTCCGCTGGTTGATGACTATGTTGTTGATATCCCGCAAGATACCT
GGATTGAACAGCCGTGGGATATGGGCGTCGTATTCGTCCCGCCAATCTCCGGTCGCTAATCTTTTCAACG
CCTGGCACTGCCGGGCGTTGTTCTTTTTAACTTCAGGCGGGTTACAATAGTTTCCAGTAAGTATTCTGGA
GGCTGCATCCATGACACAGGCAAACCTGAGCGAAACCCTGTTCAAACCCCGCTTTAAACATCCTGAAACC
TCGACGCTAGTCCGCCGCTTTAATCACGGCGCACAACCGCCTGTGCAGTCGGCCCTTGATGGTAAAACCA
TCCCTCACTGGTATCGCATGATTAACCGTCTGATGTGGATCTGGCGCGGCATTGACCCACGCGAAATCCT
CGACGTCCAGGCACGTATTGTGATGAGCGATGCCGAACGTACCGACGATGATTTATACGATACGGTGATT
GGCTACCGTGGCGGCAACTGGATTTATGAGTGGGCCCCGGATCTTTGTGAAGGAACCTTACTTCTGTGGT
GTGACATAATTGGACAAACTACCTACAGAGATTTAAAGCTCTAAGGTAAATATAAAATTTTTAAGTGTAT
AATGTGTTAAACTACTGATTCTAATTGTTTGTGTATTTTAGATTCCAACCTATGGAACTGATGAATGGGA
GCAGTGGTGGAATGCCTTTAATGAGGAAAACCTGTTTTGCTCAGAAGAAATGCCATCTAGTGATGATGAG
GCTACTGCTGACTCTCAACATTCTACTCCTCCAAAAAAGAAGAGAAAGGTAGAAGACCCCAAGGACTTTC
CTTCAGAATTGCTAAGTTTTTTGAGTCATGCTGTGTTTAGTAATAGAACTCTTGCTTGCTTTGCTATTTA
CACCACAAAGGAAAAAGCTGCACTGCTATACAAGAAAATTATGGAAAAATATTCTGTAACCTTTATAAGT
AGGCATAACAGTTATAATCATAACATACTGTTTTTTCTTACTCCACACAGGCATAGAGTGTCTGCTATTA
ATAACTATGCTCAAAAATTGTGTACCTTTAGCTTTTTAATTTGTAAAGGGGTTAATAAGGAATATTTGAT
GTATAGTGCCTTGACTAGAGATCATAATCAGCCATACCACATTTGTAGAGGTTTTACTTGCTTTAAAAAA
CCTCCCACACCTCCCCCTGAACCTGAAACATAAAATGAATGCAATTGTTGTTGTTAACTTGTTTATTGCA
GCTTATAATGGTTACAAATAAAGCAATAGCATCACAAATTTCACAAATAAAGCATTTTTTTCACTGCATT
CTAGTTGTGGTTTGTCCAAACTCATCAATGTATCTTATCATGTCTGGATCAACTGGATAACTCAAGCTAA
CCAAAATCATCCCAAACTTCCCACCCCATACCCTATTACCACTGCCAATTACCTAGTGGTTTCATTTACT
CTAAACCTGTGATTCCTCTGAATTATTTTCATTTTAAAGAAATTGTATTTGTTAAATATGTACTACAAAC
TTAGTAG
Features (pLannotate 1.2.2; 38 found; start..end, strand, type, name):
      1..330     +  CDS            nef (fragment): NEF_HV1BR - Experimental evidence at protein level: Swiss-Prot protein existence level 1. Extracellular Nef protein targets CD4(+) T-lymphocytes for apoptosis by interacting with CXCR4 surface receptors (PubMed:14990729). From Human immunodeficiency virus type 1 group M subtype B (isolate BRU/LAI) (HIV-1).
    378..635     +  LTR            5' LTR (truncated): truncated 5' long terminal repeat (LTR) from HIV-1
    682..807     +  misc_feature   HIV-1 Ψ: packaging signal of human immunodeficiency virus type 1
    791..1154    +  CDS            HIV-1 gag (fragment): gag protein from human immunodeficiency virus 1; gag
   1249..1585    +  ncRNA          RRE: Accession: RF00036 - HIV Rev response element
   1621..2010    +  CDS            env (fragment): ENV_HV1H2 - Experimental evidence at protein level: Swiss-Prot protein existence level 1. [Transmembrane protein gp41]: Acts as a class I viral fusion protein. Under the current model, the protein has at least 3 conformational states: pre-fusion native state, pre-hairpin intermediate state, and post-fusion hairpin state. During fusion of viral and target intracellular membranes, the coiled coil regions (heptad repeats) assume a trimer-of-hairpins structure, positioning the fusion peptide in close proximity to the C-terminal region of the ectodomain. The formation of this structure appears to d
   2028..2145    +  misc_feature   cPPT/CTS: central polypurine tract and central termination sequence of HIV-1
   2184..2683    +  promoter       PGK promoter: mouse phosphoglycerate kinase 1 promoter
   2740..3456    +  CDS            EGFP: EGFP is a basic (constitutively fluorescent) green fluorescent protein published in 1996, derived from Aequorea victoria. It is reported to be a rapidly-maturing weak dimer with moderate acid sensitivity.
   3457..3474    +  misc_feature   MCS (fragment): multiple cloning site
   3516..3533    +  misc_feature   MCS (fragment): pBluescript multiple cloning site
   3550..4101    +  misc_feature   IRES: internal ribosome entry site (IRES) of the encephalomyocarditis virus (EMCV)
   4108..4723    +  CDS            TetR (fragment): tetracycline repressor TetR; tetR from transposon Tn10; TetR binds to the tetracycline operator tetO to inhibit transcription. This inhibition can be relieved by adding tetracycline or doxycycline.
   4725..4744    +  CDS            SV40 NLS (fragment): nuclear localization signal of SV40 (simian virus 40) large T antigen
   4848..5042    +  CDS            KRAB: Krüppel-associated box (KRAB) transcriptional repression domain from the human zinc finger protein ZNF10 (Margolin et al., 1994)
   5158..5197    +  misc_feature   MCS (fragment): pBluescript multiple cloning site
   5211..5799    +  misc_feature   WPRE: woodchuck hepatitis virus posttranscriptional regulatory element
   5867..5886    +  misc_feature   cPPT/CTS (fragment): central polypurine tract and central termination sequence of HIV-1
   5888..5924    +  LTR            3' LTR (ΔU3) (fragment): self-inactivating 3' long terminal repeat (LTR) from HIV-1
   5937..6207    +  protein_bind   tetracycline response element: contains seven copies of the tetracycline operator tetO tetracycline repressor TetR
   6242..6422    +  LTR            5' LTR (truncated): truncated 5' long terminal repeat (LTR) from HIV-1
   6447..6465    -  promoter       SP6 promoter: promoter for bacteriophage SP6 RNA polymerase
   6693..6972    +  CDS            TcR (fragment): tetracycline efflux protein; tet; confers resistance to tetracycline
   6973..7021    -  misc_feature   bom (fragment): basis of mobility region from pBR322
   7123..7158    -  CDS            rop (fragment): Rop protein, which maintains plasmids at low copy number; rop
   7253..7357    +  promoter       AmpR promoter: bla
   7358..8218    +  CDS            AmpR: β-lactamase; bla; confers resistance to ampicillin, carbenicillin, and related antibiotics
   8389..8977    +  rep_origin     ori: high-copy-number ColE1/pMB1/pBR322/pUC origin of replication
   9160..9216    +  CDS            lacI (fragment): lac repressor; lacI; The lac repressor binds to the lac operator to inhibit transcription in E. coli. This inhibition can be relieved by adding lactose or isopropyl-β-D-thiogalactopyranoside (IPTG).
   9223..9552    +  promoter       SV40 promoter: SV40 enhancer and early promoter
   9752..9871    +  CDS            gpt (fragment): XGPT_ECOLI - Also known as gpp, gxu. Experimental evidence at protein level: Swiss-Prot protein existence level 1. Purine salvage pathway enzyme that catalyzes the transfer of the ribosyl-5-phosphate group from 5-phospho-alpha-D-ribose 1- diphosphate (PRPP) to the N9 position of the 6-oxopurines guanine and xanthine to form the corresponding ribonucleotides GMP (guanosine 5'- monophosphate) and XMP (xanthosine 5'-monophosphate), with the release of PPi. To a lesser extent, also acts on hypoxanthine (PubMed:9100006, PubMed:3886014). Does not ribophosphorylate adenine (PubMed:3886014). From Esch
   9871..10206   +  CDS            gpt (fragment): XGPT_ECOLI - Also known as gpp, gxu. Experimental evidence at protein level: Swiss-Prot protein existence level 1. Purine salvage pathway enzyme that catalyzes the transfer of the ribosyl-5-phosphate group from 5-phospho-alpha-D-ribose 1- diphosphate (PRPP) to the N9 position of the 6-oxopurines guanine and xanthine to form the corresponding ribonucleotides GMP (guanosine 5'- monophosphate) and XMP (xanthosine 5'-monophosphate), with the release of PPi. To a lesser extent, also acts on hypoxanthine (PubMed:9100006, PubMed:3886014). Does not ribophosphorylate adenine (PubMed:3886014). From Esch
  10301..10606   +  CDS            frsA (fragment): FRSA_ECOLI - Also known as yafA. Experimental evidence at protein level: Swiss-Prot protein existence level 1. Catalyzes the hydrolysis of esters (PubMed:15808744). Displays esterase activity toward pNP-butyrate (PubMed:15808744). May stimulate mixed-acid fermentation by acting as a fermentation/respiration switch that down-regulates respiration and up- regulates fermentation rates (PubMed:15169777). From Escherichia coli (strain K12).
  10610..10684   +  CDS            small t antigen (fragment): SV40 (simian virus 40) small t antigen
  10686..10751   +  intron         small t intron: SV40 (simian virus 40) small t antigen intron
  10881..10901   +  CDS            SV40 NLS: nuclear localization signal of SV40 (simian virus 40) large T antigen
  11220..11303   +  CDS            large T antigen (fragment): large T antigen from SV40 (simian virus 40)
  11326..11460   +  polyA_signal   SV40 poly(A) signal: SV40 polyadenylation signal
