[The description below was written by a language model from this plasmid's Addgene catalogue record and pLannotate feature annotations shown in this document.]
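Description:
pLVPT-rtTR-KRAB is a second-generation HIV-1-based lentiviral vector for doxycycline-controlled expression of a transgene, of an shRNA, or of both, in mammalian cells. The 11.6 kb plasmid is propagated in E. coli through a high-copy ColE1/pUC-type origin with ampicillin selection. Recombination-deficient strains are recommended because of the repeated LTR sequences. Outside the viral region the backbone retains remnants of older vectors, including an SV40 promoter followed by gpt fragments, SV40 small t intron and poly(A) sequences. The record assigns no role to these.

The viral genome carries a 5' LTR, the Ψ packaging signal with a partial gag sequence, the RRE, the cPPT/CTS and the WPRE, which together support packaging, nuclear export and import, and transcript stability. Its 3' LTR is a self-inactivating, U3-deleted version into which seven tetO operator copies have been inserted. Reverse transcription would be expected to copy this modified U3 into both LTRs of the integrated provirus.

The internal cassette is bicistronic. A mouse PGK promoter drives EGFP, followed by an EMCV IRES and the rtTR-KRAB regulator. The regulator is annotated as a TetR-derived DNA-binding domain, an SV40 NLS and the KRAB repression domain of human ZNF10. When the fusion binds tetO, KRAB silences nearby promoters, so the vector regulates both its own transgene and its own repressor.

According to the depositor, the Tet-on and Tet-off versions use repressors that bind in the absence or presence of doxycycline, respectively. This plasmid is catalogued as Tet-off, so doxycycline should shut expression down.

For drug-controllable knockdown, a tetO-H1-shRNA cassette is first built in pLVTHM. It is then transferred on a fragment that includes the 3' LTR and part of AmpR, so only correctly oriented clones regain ampicillin resistance. Virus production requires separate packaging plasmids.
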