Addgene plasmid #11777: pLVPT-rtTR-KRAB
Purpose: Tet-regulated (Tet-off) lentiviral vector for transgene (mPGK promoter) - AND/OR - shRNA (H1 promoter when subcloned from pLVTHM (Addgene#12247)) - 2nd generation
Depositing lab: Patrick Aebischer & Didier Trono. Depositing organization: Swiss Federal Institute of Technology (EPFL). Publication: A versatile tool for conditional gene expression and knockdown. Szulc J, Wiznerowicz M, Sauvain MO, Trono D, Aebischer P. Nat Methods. 2006 Feb;3(2):109-16. doi: 10.1038/nmeth846 PubMed 16432520.
Backbone
  Vector backbone: None
  Backbone size w/o insert (bp): 11627
  Vector type: Mammalian Expression, Lentiviral
Growth in bacteria
  Bacterial resistance: Ampicillin, 100 μg/mL
  Growth temperature: 37°C
  Growth strain: Stbl3
  Growth instructions: Use Stbl3 or HB101 to reduce chance of recombination. Grow at 37C
  Copy number: High Copy
Gene/Insert
  Gene/Insert name: mPGK, GFP, rtTR-KRAB, Tet-off
  Cloning method: Restriction Enzyme
  Sequencing primers: 5′ See map
Terms and licenses: Academic/Nonprofit Terms; Industry Terms: Not Available to Industry
Depositor comments: Transgenes can be expressed from any RNA Pol II promoter as part of bicistronic unit comprising the KRAB-based repressor; tetO sequences are inserted into the vector LTR. Tet-on and Tet-off versions rely on repressors that bind in the absence or the presence of doxycycline, respectively. Addition of Pol III promoter-small hairpin RNA cassette allows for drug-controllable RNA interference (Tet-on shRNA). Cloning shRNA into pLVET, pLVCT, and pLVPT vectors: first clone shRNA into pLVTHM downstream of the tetO-H1 region. Then cut pLVTHM containing your shRNA with MscI-FspI and clone the insert containing the 3'LTR to target plasmid opened with MscI-FspI. FspI cuts into AmpR. This means for inverted clones AmpR will not be restored; after selection you will be left with clones with the shRNA cassette and functional AmpR. pLVTHM and packaging plasmid for this system are also available at Addgene http://www.addgene.org/rnaitools Please visit Trono lab website http://tronolab.epfl.ch to see frequently asked questions on cloning strategies and packaging.
How to cite: pLVPT-rtTR-KRAB was a gift from Patrick Aebischer & Didier Trono (Addgene plasmid # 11777 ; http://n2t.net/addgene:11777 ; RRID:Addgene_11777)
