>Addgene plasmid #11777 | pLVPT-rtTR-KRAB | addgene partial sequence | sequence record 18483 | EGFP-N 5'-CGTCGCCGTCCAGCTCGACCAG-3'
TGGTGGCGACCGGTAGCGCTAGGACGCGTAAGCTTAGGCCTGGATCCCGCTAGAGGTCGAAAGGCCCGGA
GATGAGGAAGAGGAGAACAGCGCGGCAGACGTGCGCTTTTGAAGCGTGCAGAATGCCGGGCCTCCGGAGG
ACCTTCGGGCGCCCGCCCCGCCCCTGAGCCCGCCCCTGAGCCCGCCCCCGGACCCACCCCTTCCCAGGCG
CTGAACCCAGAAAGCGAAAGAACAAAACTGCTATTGGCCCCCGCCCCCAAGGCCTACCCGCTTGCATTGC
GCACCCGTGCT
