>Addgene plasmid #11777 | pLVPT-rtTR-KRAB | addgene partial sequence | sequence record 18484 | IRES-F 5'-TGGCTCTCCTCAAGCGTATT-3'
CCATTGTATGGGATCTGATCTGGGGCCTCGGTGCACATGCTTTACATGTGTTTAGTCGAGGTTAAAAAAC
GTCTAGGCCCCCCGAACCACGGGGACGTGGTTTTCCTTTGAAAAACACGATGATAATACCATGGCTAGAT
TAGATAAAAGTAAAGTGATTAACAGCGCATTAGAGCTGCTTAATGAGGTCGGAATCGAAGGTTTAACAAC
CCGTAAACTCGCCCAGAAGCTTGGTGTAGAGCAGCCTACACTGTATTGGCATGTAAAAAATAAGCGGGCT
TTGCTCGACGCCTTAGCCATTGAGATGTTAGATAGGCACCATACTCACTTTTGCCCTTTAAAAGGGGAAA
GCTGGCAAGATTTTTTACGCAATAACGCTAAAAGTTTTAGATGTGCTTTACTAAGTCATCGCAATGGAGC
AAAAGTACATTCAGATACACGGCCTACAGAAAAACAGTATGAAACTCTCGAAAATCAATTAGCCTTTTTA
TGCCAACAAGGTTTTTCACTAGAGAACGCGTTATATGCACTCAGCGCTGTGGGGCATTTTACTTTAGGTT
GCGTATTGGAAGATCAAGAGCATCAAGTCGCTAAAGAAGAAAGGGAAACACCTACTACTGATAGTATGCC
GCCATTATTACGACAAGCTATCGAATTATTTGATCACCAGGGTGCAGAGCCAGCCTTCTTATTCGGCCTT
GAATTG
